>Addgene plasmid #240229 | pHD-T2A-Gal4-3xP3DsRed-GMR-eya(shRNA) | addgene full sequence | sequence record 477928 | Addgene NGS Result
CTG
[124 nt withheld, positions 4-127]
C
[91 nt withheld, positions 129-219]
A
[49 nt withheld, positions 221-269]
CCTTTGACGTTGGAGTCCACGTTCTTT
[37 nt withheld, positions 297-333]
ACCCTATCTCGGTCTATTCTTTTGATTTATAAGGGATTTTGCCGATTTCGGCCTATTGGTTAAAAAATGA
GCTGATTTAACAAAAATTTAACGCGAATTTTAACAAAATATTAACGCTTACAATTTCCATTCGCCATTCA
GGCTGCGCAACTGTTGGGAAGGGCGATCGGTGCGGGCCTCTTCGCTATTACGCCAGCTGGCGAAAGGGGG
ATGTGCTGCAAGGCGATTAAGTTGGGTAACGCCAGGGTTTTCCCAGTCACGACGTTGTAAAACGACGGCC
AGTGAGCGCGCGTAATACGACTCACTATAGGGCGAATTGGAGCTTGGGTACAAGCTTCACGACCTGAGGC
GCGCCGGGCCAGTACCCAAAAAGCGGGGGGTCCGGTGGAAGCGGAGGTAGCGCGGCCGCCGAGGGCCGCG
GCAGCCTGCTGACCTGCGGCGATGTGGAGGAGAACCCCGGGCCCGCTAGCATGAAGCTACTGTCTTCTAT
CGAACAAGCATGCGATATTTGCCGACTTAAAAAGCTCAAGTGCTCCAAAGAAAAACCGAAGTGCGCCAAG
TGTCTGAAGAACAACTGGGAGTGTCGCTACTCTCCCAAAACCAAAAGGTCTCCGCTGACTAGGGCACATC
TGACAGAAGTGGAATCAAGGCTAGAAAGACTGGAACAGCTATTTCTACTGATTTTTCCTCGAGAAGACCT
TGACATGATTTTGAAAATGGATTCTTTACAGGATATAAAAGCATTGTTAACAGGATTATTTGTACAAGAT
AATGTGAATAAAGATGCCGTCACAGATAGATTGGCTTCAGTGGAGACTGATATGCCTCTAACATTGAGAC
AGCATAGAATAAGTGCGACATCATCATCGGAAGAGAGTAGTAACAAAGGTCAAAGACAGTTGACTGTATC
GATTGACTCGGCAGCTCATCATGATAACTCCACAATTCCGTTGGATTTTATGCCCAGGGATGCTCTTCAT
GGATTTGATTGGTCTGAAGAGGATGACATGTCGGATGGCTTGCCCTTCCTGAAAACGGACCCCAACAATA
ATGGGTTCTTTGGCGACGGTTCTCTCTTATGTATTCTTCGATCTATTGGCTTTAAACCGGAAAATTACAC
GAACTCTAACGTTAACAGGCTCCCGACCATGATTACGGATAGATACACGTTGGCTTCTAGATCCACAACA
TCCCGTTTACTTCAAAGTTATCTCAATAATTTTCACCCCTACTGCCCTATCGTGCACTCACCGACGCTAA
TGATGTTGTATAATAACCAGATTGAAATCGCGTCGAAGGATCAATGGCAAATCCTTTTTAACTGCATATT
AGCCATTGGAGCCTGGTGTATAGAGGGGGAATCTACTGATATAGATGTTTTTTACTATCAAAATGCTAAA
TCTCATTTGACGAGCAAGGTCTTCGAGTCAGGTTCCATAATTTTGGTGACAGCCCTACATCTTCTGTCGC
GATATACACAGTGGAGGCAGAAAACAAATACTAGCTATAATTTTCACAGCTTTTCCATAAGAATGGCCAT
ATCATTGGGCTTGAATAGGGACCTCCCCTCGTCCTTCAGTGATAGCAGCATTCTGGAACAAAGACGCCGA
ATTTGGTGGTCTGTCTACTCTTGGGAGATCCAATTGTCCCTGCTTTATGGTCGATCCATCCAGCTTTCTC
AGAATACAATCTCCTTCCCTTCTTCTGTCGACGATGTGCAGCGTACCACAACAGGTCCCACCATATATCA
TGGCATCATTGAAACAGCAAGGCTCTTACAAGTTTTCACAAAAATCTATGAACTAGACAAAACAGTAACT
GCAGAAAAAAGTCCTATATGTGCAAAAAAATGCTTGATGATTTGTAATGAGATTGAGGAGGTTTCGAGAC
AGGCACCAAAGTTTTTACAAATGGATATTTCCACCACCGCTCTAACCAATTTGTTGAAGGAACACCCTTG
GCTATCCTTTACAAGATTCGAACTGAAGTGGAAACAGTTGTCTCTTATCATTTATGTATTAAGAGATTTT
TTCACTAATTTTACCCAGAAAAAGTCACAACTAGAACAGGATCAAAATGATCATCAAAGTTATGAAGTTA
AACGATGCTCCATCATGTTAAGCGATGCAGCACAAAGAACTGTTATGTCTGTAAGTAGCTATATGGACAA
TCATAATGTCACCCCATATTTTGCCTGGAATTGTTCTTATTACTTGTTCAATGCAGTCCTAGTACCCATA
AAGACTCTACTCTCAAACTCAAAATCGAATGCTGAGAATAACGAGACCGCACAATTATTACAACAAATTA
ACACTGTTCTGATGCTATTAAAAAAACTGGCCACTTTTAAAATCCAGACTTGTGAAAAATACATTCAAGT
ACTGGAAGAGGTATGTGCGCCGTTTCTGTTATCACAGTGTGCAATCCCATTACCGCATATCAGTTATAAC
AATAGTAATGGTAGCGCCATTAAAAATATTGTCGGTTCTGCAACTATCGCCCAATACCCTACTCTTCCGG
AGGAAAATGTCAACAATATCAGTGTTAAATATGTTTCTCCTGGCTCAGTAGGGCCTTCACCTGTGCCATT
GAAATCAGGAGCAAGTTTCAGTGATCTAGTCAAGCTGTTATCTAACCGTCCACCCTCTCGTAACTCTCCA
GTGACAATACCAAGAAGCACACCTTCGCATCGCTCAGTCACGCCTTTTCTAGGGCAACAGCAACAGCTGC
AATCATTAGTGCCACTGACCCCGTCTGCTTTGTTTGGTGGCGCCAATTTTAATCAAAGTGGGAATATTGC
TGATAGCTCATTGTCCTTCACTTTCACTAACAGTAGCAACGGTCCGAACCTCATAACAACTCAAACAAAT
TCTCAAGCGCTTTCACAACCAATTGCCTCCTCTAACGTTCATGATAACTTCATGAATAATGAAATCACGG
CTAGTAAAATTGATGATGGTAATAATTCAAAACCACTGTCACCTGGTTGGACGGACCAAACTGCGTATAA
CGCGTTTGGAATCACTACAGGGATGTTTAATACCACTACAATGGATGATGTATATAACTATCTATTCGAT
GATGAAGATACCCCACCAAACCCAAAAAAAGAGTAAGGTACCTCTAGAGTCGACTAAAGCCAAATAGAAA
TTATTCAGTTCTGGCTTAAGTTTTTAAAAGTGATATTATTTATTTGGTTGTAACCAACCAAAAGAATGTA
AATAACTAATACATAATTATGTTAGTTTTAAGTTAGCAACAAATTGATTTTAGCTATATTAGCTACTTGG
TTAATAAATAGAATATATTTATTTAAAGATAATTCGTTTTTATTGTCAGGGAGTGAGTTTGCTTAAAAAC
TCGTTTGGATCATAACTTCGTATAATGTATGCTATACGAAGTTATCGTACGGGATCTAATTCAATTAGAG
ACTAATTCAATTAGAGCTAATTCAATTAGGATCCAAGCTTATCGATTTCGAACCCTCGACCGCCGGAGTA
TAAATAGAGGCGCTTCGTCTACGGAGCGACAATTCAATTCAAACAAGCAAAGTGAACACGTCGCTAAGCG
AAAGCTAAGCAAATAAACAAGCGCAGCTGAACAAGCTAAACAATCGGCTCGAAGCCGGTCGCCACCATGG
CCTCCTCCGAGGACGTCATCAAGGAGTTCATGCGCTTCAAGGTGCGCATGGAGGGCTCCGTGAACGGCCA
CGAGTTCGAGATCGAGGGCGAGGGCGAGGGCCGCCCCTACGAGGGCACCCAGACCGCCAAGCTGAAGGTG
ACCAAGGGCGGCCCCCTGCCCTTCGCCTGGGACATCCTGTCCCCCCAGTTCCAGTACGGCTCCAAGGTGT
ACGTGAAGCACCCCGCCGACATCCCCGACTACAAGAAGCTGTCCTTCCCCGAGGGCTTCAAGTGGGAGCG
CGTGATGAACTTCGAGGACGGCGGCGTGGTGACCGTGACCCAGGACTCCTCCCTCCAGGACGGCTCCTTC
ATCTACAAGGTGAAGTTCATCGGCGTGAACTTCCCCTCCGACGGCCCCGTAATGCAGAAGAAGACTATGG
GCTGGGAGGCGTCCACCGAGCGCCTGTACCCCCGCGACGGCGTGCTGAAGGGCGAGATCCACAAGGCCCT
GAAGCTGAAGGACGGCGGCCACTACCTGGTGGAGTTCAAGTCCATCTACATGGCCAAGAAGCCCGTGCAG
CTGCCCGGCTACTACTACGTGGACTCCAAGCTGGACATCACCTCCCACAACGAGGACTACACCATCGTGG
AGCAGTACGAGCGCGCCGAGGGCCGCCACCACCTGTTCCTGTAGGGGCCGCGACTCTAGATCATAATCAG
CCATACCACATTTGTAGAGGTTTTACTTGCTTTAAAAAACCTCCCACACCTCCCCCTGAACCTGAAACAT
AAAATGAATGCAATTGTTGTTGTTAACTTGTTTATTGCAGCTTATAATGGTTACAAATAAAGCAATAGCA
TCACAAATTTCACAAATAAAGCATTTTTTTCACTGCATTCTAGTTGTGGTTTGTCCAAACTCATCAATGT
ATCTTAACCGTCTGTAAGCAGCGAAGGCCCATACGATAACTTCGTATAATGTATGCTATACGAAGTTATG
AGCTCCAGCTTTTGTTCCCTTTAGTGAGGGTTATCGATACCGTCGACCTCGAGGGGGGGCCCGGTACTCG
CGAGCGATCGCCTCGAGCCCAGTGGAAACCCTTGAAATGCCTTTAAGTCGAGCCCAGTGGAAACCCTTGA
AATGCCTTTAAGTCGAGCCCAGTGGAAACCCTTGAAATGCCTTTAAGTCGAGCCCAGTGGAAACCCTTGA
AATGCCTTTAAGTCGAGCCCAGTGGAAACCCTTGAAATGCCTTTAAGTCGACTCTAGGTTAATTAATCGC
GAAGCGAGCGCCGGAGTATAAATAGAGGCGCTTCGTCTACGGAGCGACAATTCAATTCAAACAAGCAAAG
TGAACACGTCGCTAAGCGAAAGCTAAGCAAATAAACAAGCGCAGCTGAACAAGCTAAACAATCTGCAGTA
AAGTGCAAGTTAAAGTGAATCAATTAAAAGTAACCAGCAACCAAGTAAATCAACTGCAACTACTGAAATC
TGCCAAGAAGTAATTATTGAATACAAGAAGAGAACTCTGAATAGGGAATTGGGAATTGAGATCTGTTCTA
GAAAACATCCCATAAAACATCCCATATTCAGCCGCTAGCAGTAACATGACTACTACTACTACATAGTTAT
ATTCAAGCATATGTAGTAGTAGTAGTCATGTTGCGAAATCAGGCGAGACATCGGAGTTGAAACTAAAACT
GAATTACTAGAGTGGACATATGCACCTAGGACTAGAGCAAACTAGTTCTGATCTGCTAGACAATTGTTGG
CATCAGGTAGGCATCACACACGATTAACAACCCCTAAAAATACACTTTGAAAATATTGAAAATATGTTTT
TGTATACATTTTTGATATTTTCAAATAATACGCAGTTATAAAACTCATTAGCTAACCCATTTTTTCTTTG
CTTATGCTTACAGATTGCAAAGAACTAGAGCCGCGGGTACCCCAGCTTTTGTTCCCTTTAGTGAGGGTTA
ATTGCGCGCTTGGCGTAATCATGGTCATAGCTGTTTCCTGTGTGAAATTGTTATCCGCTCACAATTCCAC
ACAACATACGAGCCGGAAGCATAAAGTGTAAAGCCTGGGGTGCCTAATGAGTGAGCTAACTCACATTAAT
TGCGTTGCGCTCACTGCCCGCTTTCCAGTCGGGAAACCTGTCGTGCCAGCTGCATTAATGAATCGGCCAA
CGCGCGGGGAGAGGCGGTTTGCGTATTGGGCGCTCTTCCGCTTCCTCGCTCACTGACTCGCTGCGCTCGG
TCGTTCGGCTGCGGCGAGCGGTATCAGCTCACTCAAAGGCGGTAATACGGTTATCCACAGAATCAGGGGA
TAACGCAGGAAAGAACATGTGAGCAAAAGGCCAGCAAAAGGCCAGGAACCGTAAAAAGGCCGCGTTGCTG
GCGTTTTTCCATAGGCTCCGCCCCCCTGACGAGCATCACAAAAATCGACGCTCAAGTCAGAGGTGGCGAA
ACCCGACAGGACTATAAAGATACCAGGCGTTTCCCCCTGGAAGCTCCCTCGTGCGCTCTCCTGTTCCGAC
CCTGCCGCTTACCGGATACCTGTCCGCCTTTCTCCCTTCGGGAAGCGTGGCGCTTTCTCATAGCTCACGC
TGTAGGTATCTCAGTTCGGTGTAGGTCGTTCGCTCCAAGCTGGGCTGTGTGCACGAACCCCCCGTTCAGC
CCGACCGCTGCGCCTTATCCGGTAACTATCGTCTTGAGTCCAACCCGGTAAGACACGACTTATCGCCACT
GGCAGCAGCCACTGGTAACAGGATTAGCAGAGCGAGGTATGTAGGCGGTGCTACAGAGTTCTTGAAGTGG
TGGCCTAACTACGGCTACACTAGAAGAACAGTATTTGGTATCTGCGCTCTGCTGAAGCCAGTTACCTTCG
GAAAAAGAGTTGGTAGCTCTTGATCCGGCAAACAAACCACCGCTGGTAGCGGTGGTTTTTTTGTTTGCAA
GCAGCAGATTACGCGCAGAAAAAAAGGATCTCAAGAAGATCCTTTGATCTTTTCTACGGGGTCTGACGCT
CAGTGGAACGAAAACTCACGTTAAGGGATTTTGGTCATGAGATTATCAAAAAGGATCTTCACCTAGATCC
TTTTAAATTAAAAATGAAGTTTTAAATCAATCTAAAGTATATATGAGTAAACTTGGTCTGACAGTTACCA
ATGCTTAATCAGTGAGGCACCTATCTCAGCGATCTGTCTATTTCGTTCATCCATAGTTGCCTGACTCCCC
GTCGTGTAGATAACTACGATACGGGAGGGCTTACCATCTGGCCCCAGTGCTGCAATGATACCGCGAGACC
CACGCTCACCGGCTCCAGATTTATCAGCAATAAACCAGCCAGCCGGAAGGGCCGAGCGCAGAAGTGGTCC
TGCAACTTTATCCGCCTCCATCCAGTCTATTAATTGTTGCCGGGAAGCTAGAGTAAGTAGTTCGCCAGTT
AATAGTTTGCGCAACGTTGTTGCCATTGCTACAGGCATCGTGGTGTCACGCTCGTCGTTTGGTATGGCTT
CATTCAGCTCCGGTTCCCAACGATCAAGGCGAGTTACATGATCCCCCATGTTGTGCAAAAAAGCGGTTAG
CTCCTTCGGTCCTCCGATCGTTGTCAGAAGTAAGTTGGCCGCAGTGTTATCACTCATGGTTATGGCAGCA
CTGCATAATTCTCTTACTGTCATGCCATCCGTAAGATGCTTTTCTGTGACTGGTGAGTACTCAACCAAGT
CATTCTGAGAATAGTGTATGCGGCGACCGAGTTGCTCTTGCCCGGCGTCAATACGGGATAATACCGCGCC
ACATAGCAGAACTTTAAAAGTGCTCATCATTGGAAAACGTTCTTCGGGGCGAAAACTCTCAAGGATCTTA
CCGCTGTTGAGATCCAGTTCGATGTAACCCACTCGTGCACCCAACTGATCTTCAGCATCTTTTACTTTCA
CCAGCGTTTCTGGGTGAGCAAAAACAGGAAGGCAAAATGCCGCAAAAAAGGGAATAAGGGCGACACGGAA
ATGTTGAATACTCATACTCTTCCTTTTTCAATATTATTGAAGCATTTATCAGGGTTATTGTCTCATGAGC
GGATACATATTTGAATGTATTTAGAAAAATAAACAAATAGGGGTTCCGCGCACATTTCCCCGAAAAGTGC
CAC
Features (pLannotate 1.2.2; 20 found; start..end, strand, type, name):
      4..432     +  rep_origin     f1 ori (sequence partly withheld): f1 bacteriophage origin of replication; arrow indicates direction of (+) strand synthesis
    463..618     -  CDS            lacZα (fragment): LacZα fragment of β-galactosidase; lacZ fragment
    626..644     +  promoter       T7 promoter: promoter for bacteriophage T7 RNA polymerase
    804..3449    +  CDS            GAL4: GAL4 transcriptional activator; Saccharomyces cerevisiae GAL4
   3705..3738    -  protein_bind   loxP: Cre-mediated recombination occurs in the 8-bp core sequence (GCATACAT). Cre recombinase
   3826..3948    +  promoter       hsp70 promoter (fragment): Drosophila melanogaster hsp70Bb promoter
   3970..4644    +  CDS            DsRed-Express: DsRed-Express is a basic (constitutively fluorescent) orange fluorescent protein published in 2002, derived from Discosoma sp.. It is reported to be a rapidly-maturing tetramer with low acid sensitivity.
   4662..4745    +  CDS            large T antigen (fragment): large T antigen from SV40 (simian virus 40)
   4768..4889    +  polyA_signal   SV40 poly(A) signal: SV40 polyadenylation signal
   4919..4952    -  protein_bind   loxP: Cre-mediated recombination occurs in the 8-bp core sequence (GCATACAT). Cre recombinase
   4984..5020    +  misc_feature   MCS (fragment): pBluescript multiple cloning site
   5244..5482    +  promoter       hsp70 promoter: Drosophila melanogaster hsp70Bb promoter
   5918..5936    -  promoter       T3 promoter: promoter for bacteriophage T3 RNA polymerase
   5981..5997    -  protein_bind   lac operator: The lac repressor binds to the lac operator to inhibit transcription in E. coli. This inhibition can be relieved by adding lactose or isopropyl-β-D-thiogalactopyranoside (IPTG). lac repressor encoded by lacI
   6005..6035    -  promoter       lac promoter: promoter for the E. coli lac operon
   6050..6071    -  protein_bind   CAP binding site: CAP binding activates transcription in the presence of cAMP. E. coli catabolite activator protein
   6084..6176    -  CDS            lacI (fragment): lac repressor; lacI; The lac repressor binds to the lac operator to inhibit transcription in E. coli. This inhibition can be relieved by adding lactose or isopropyl-β-D-thiogalactopyranoside (IPTG).
   6359..6947    -  rep_origin     ori: high-copy-number ColE1/pMB1/pBR322/pUC origin of replication
   7118..7978    -  CDS            AmpR: β-lactamase; bla; confers resistance to ampicillin, carbenicillin, and related antibiotics
   7979..8083    -  promoter       AmpR promoter: bla
