[The description below was written by a language model from this plasmid's Addgene catalogue record and pLannotate feature annotations shown in this document.]
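Description:
pHD-T2A-Gal4-3xP3DsRed-GMR-eya(shRNA) is an empty parental donor plasmid for making T2A-Gal4 knock-in Drosophila lines by CRISPR-assisted homology-directed repair. It is built on a pBluescript-type backbone, pBS-GMR-eya(shRNA)_EcoRImut. It is propagated in E. coli through a high-copy ColE1/pUC origin with ampicillin resistance, and it retains the f1 origin, lacZα remnants and the T7/T3 promoters of the parent vector. No gene-specific insert is recorded. Users would presumably add homology arms for their target locus on either side of the knock-in cassette, although the cloning sites for this are not annotated beyond a fragment of the multiple cloning site.

The knock-in cassette contains the yeast GAL4 transcriptional activator coding sequence. According to the plasmid name it is preceded by a T2A ribosome-skipping peptide, which the feature table does not annotate separately. In-frame insertion into an endogenous gene therefore yields Gal4 under that gene's native regulation, as a protein separate from the host product. Downstream lies a DsRed-Express reporter driven by a minimal hsp70 promoter fragment and terminated by SV40 polyadenylation sequences. The name and marker fields identify this as the 3xP3 eye-specific marker, though the 3xP3 sites themselves are not annotated. Red fluorescent eyes identify knock-in events, and the flanking loxP sites allow Cre-mediated removal of the marker afterwards.

Outside the cassette, a second hsp70 promoter corresponds to the GMR-eya(shRNA) unit named in the record, whose GMR enhancer and hairpin are also unannotated. Knockdown of eya in the eye produces small eyes, a visible counter-selection against flies that have integrated the plasmid backbone instead of undergoing clean repair.
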