Addgene plasmid #240229: pHD-T2A-Gal4-3xP3DsRed-GMR-eya(shRNA)
Purpose: (Empty Backbone) Parental donor plasmid for T2A-Gal4 knock-in fly lines. Red fluorescent fly eye marker to select for knock-in events, small fly eye marker to select against backbone integration.
Depositing lab: Justin Bosch & Norbert Perrimon. Depositing organization: Harvard Medical School. Publication: Multi-omic mapping of Drosophila protein secretomes reveals tissue-specific origins and inter-organ trafficking. Bosch JA, Beltran PMJ, Cavers C, LaGraff JT, Melanson R, Singh A, Chen W, Hu Y, Tattikota SG, Liu Y, Hashmi Y, Asara JM, Branon T, Ting AY, Carr SA, Perrimon N. bioRxiv [Preprint]. 2025 Jul 11:2025.07.09.659702. doi: 10.1101/2025.07.09.659702. PubMed 40672250.
Backbone
  Vector backbone: pBS-GMR-eya(shRNA)_EcoRImut
  Backbone manufacturer: Norbert Perrimon Lab (Addgene Plasmid # 240222)
  Vector type: Insect Expression, CRISPR
  Selectable markers: 3xP3-RFP, GMR-eya(shRNA)
Growth in bacteria
  Bacterial resistance: Ampicillin, 100 μg/mL
  Growth temperature: 37°C
  Growth strain: DH5alpha
  Copy number: Unknown
Gene/Insert
  Gene/Insert name: None
Terms and licenses: Academic/Nonprofit Terms; Industry Terms: Not Available to Industry
Depositor comments: Please visit https://doi.org/10.1101/2025.07.09.659702 for bioRxiv preprint.
How to cite: pHD-T2A-Gal4-3xP3DsRed-GMR-eya(shRNA) was a gift from Justin Bosch & Norbert Perrimon (Addgene plasmid # 240229 ; http://n2t.net/addgene:240229 ; RRID:Addgene_240229)
